>Addgene plasmid #112904 | pTORGm43GWF | addgene full sequence | sequence record 220568 | Addgene NGS Result
TACGCCGCCTTAGTAACAAACATGCCAAAAGAAGGAAAGCTTTCACCAGCTTTCAAGTTTAATCAATCTT
TGAGAGTCACAATTGCAAGAATAAATGAATTTTTACAACACAGTTCGATGCACTGTGTTTCGTCTTGATG
AAAATTGGACGGCAAATCGAGTATCTTAAACAAATCTCGGCATAGGCTGTCCATTTTGTGGTCGCCTCTT
TGTTGGTAGTTTGCAGTAGTTTCATTAGTAGAAGATCTGCATCCTCAATCTGCTAAACGTCTTGAGCAGC
TATGAGACGATCCGGGGAATTGGGGCCCGAGCTCCAATTCGCCCTATAGTGAGTCGTATTACAATTCACT
GGCCGTCGTTTTACAACGTCGTGACTGGGAAAACCCTGGCGTTACCCAACTTAATCGCCTTGCAGCACAT
CCCCCTTTCGCCAGCTGGCGTAATAGCGAAGAGGCCCGCACCGATCGCCCTTCCCAACAGTTGCGCAGCC
TGAATGGCGAATGGAAATTGTAAGCGTTAATATTTTGTTAAAATTCGCGTTAAATTTTTGTTAAATCAGC
TCATTTTTTAACCAATAGGCCGAAATCGGCAAAATCCCTTATAAATCAAAAGAATAGACCGAGATAGGGT
[37 nt withheld, positions 631-667]
AAAGAACGTGGACTCCAACGTCAAAGG
[49 nt withheld, positions 695-743]
T
[91 nt withheld, positions 745-835]
G
[124 nt withheld, positions 837-960]
CAGGTGGCACTTTTCGGGGAAATGTGCGCGGAACCCCTATTTGTTTATTTTTCTAAATACATTCAAATAT
GTATCCGCTCATGAGACAATAACCCTGATAAATGCTTCAATAATATTGAAAAAGGAAGAGTATGAGTATT
CAACATTTCCGTGTCGCCCTTATTCCCTTTTTTGCGGCATTTTGCCTTCCTGTTTTTGCTCACCCAGAAA
CGCTGGTGAAAGTAAAAGATGCTGAAGATCAGTTGGGTGCACGAGTGGGTTACATCGAACTGGATCTCAA
CAGCGGTAAGATCCTTGAGAGTTTTCGCCCCGAAGAACGTTTTCCAATGATGAGCACTTTTAAAGTTCTG
CTATGTGGCGCGGTATTATCCCGTATTGACGCCGGGCAAGAGCAACTCGGTCGCCGCATACACTATTCTC
AGAATGACTTGGTTGAGTACTCACCAGTCACAGAAAAGCATCTTACGGATGGCATGACAGTAAGAGAATT
ATGCAGTGCTGCCATAACCATGAGTGATAACACTGCGGCCAACTTACTTCTGACAACGATCGGAGGACCG
AAGGAGCTAACCGCTTTTTTGCACAACATGGGGGATCATGTAACTCGCCTTGATCGTTGGGAACCGGAGC
TGAATGAAGCCATACCAAACGACGAGCGTGACACCACGATGCCTGTAGCAATGGCAACAACGTTGCGCAA
ACTATTAACTGGCGAACTACTTACTCTAGCTTCCCGGCAACAATTAATAGACTGGATGGAGGCGGATAAA
GTTGCAGGACCACTTCTGCGCTCGGCCCTTCCGGCTGGCTGGTTTATTGCTGATAAATCTGGAGCCGGTG
AGCGTGGGTCTCGCGGTATCATTGCAGCACTGGGGCCAGATGGTAAGCCCTCCCGTATCGTAGTTATCTA
CACGACGGGGAGTCAGGCAACTATGGATGAACGAAATAGACAGATCGCTGAGATAGGTGCCTCACTGATT
AAGCATTGGTAACTGTCAGACCAAGTTTACTCATATATACTTTAGATTGATTTAAAACTTCATTTTTAAT
TTAAAAGGATCTAGGTGAAGATCCTTTTTGATAATCTCATGACCAAAATCCCTTAACGTGAGTTTTCGTT
CCACTGAGCGTCAGACCCCGTAGAAAAGATCAAAGGATCTTCTTGAGATCCTTTTTTTCTGCGCGTAATC
TGCTGCTTGCAAACAAAAAAACCACCGCTACCAGCGGTGGTTTGTTTGCCGGATCAAGAGCTACCAACTC
TTTTTCCGAAGGTAACTGGCTTCAGCAGAGCGCAGATACCAAATACTGTTCTTCTAGTGTAGCCGTAGTT
AGGCCACCACTTCAAGAACTCTGTAGCACCGCCTACATACCTCGCTCTGCTAATCCTGTTACCAGTGGCT
GCTGCCAGTGGCGATAAGTCGTGTCTTACCGGGTTGGACTCAAGACGATAGTTACCGGATAAGGCGCAGC
GGTCGGGCTGAACGGGGGGTTCGTGCACACAGCCCAGCTTGGAGCGAACGACCTACACCGAACTGAGATA
CCTACAGCGTGAGCTATGAGAAAGCGCCACGCTTCCCGAAGGGAGAAAGGCGGACAGGTATCCGGTAAGC
GGCAGGGTCGGAACAGGAGAGCGCACGAGGGAGCTTCCAGGGGGAAACGCCTGGTATCTTTATAGTCCTG
TCGGGTTTCGCCACCTCTGACTTGAGCGTCGATTTTTGTGATGCTCGTCAGGGGGGCGGAGCCTATGGAA
AAACGCCAGCAACGCGGCCTTTTTACGGTTCCTGGCCTTTTGCTGGCCTTTTGCTCACATGTTCTTTCCT
GCGTTATCCCCTGATTCTGTGGATAACCGTATTACCGCCTTTGAGTGAGCTGATACCGCTCGCCGCAGCC
GAACGACCGAGCGCAGCGAGTCAGTGAGCGAGGAAGCGGAAGAGCGCCCAATACGCAAACCGCCTCTCCC
CGCGCGTTGGCCGATTCATTAATGCAGCTGGCACGACAGGTTTCCCGACTGGAAAGCGGGCAGTGAGCGC
AACGCAATTAATGTGAGTTAGCTCACTCATTAGGCACCCCAGGCTTTACACTTTATGCTTCCGGCTCGTA
TGTTGTGTGGAATTGTGAGCGGATAACAATTTCACACAGGAAACAGCTATGACCATGATTACGCCAAGCT
CGAAATTAACCCTCACTAAAGGGAACAAAAGCTGGTACCTCTGATGGACAAAGGGTCGCCTCTACGTACC
CGCGACAATCTCGGCTTTTCCAATGTCGACAGCTGGCATATCGCACGCGAGGTTAGGCGTCTTCAGCCGG
CGTAACCACAAACCTCGAGTCAAGTACCCTTTTTCAGACCTTAATTTCCGTGTCCATTCCCTCGCGTTTA
CACGAAGGTTTCTGAGAAATACCACATGTCACAGAGAGAGAGAAGATTGGAGAACCTTCTCAACCTGACC
CGTGCAGAGCGCTTTTGCGTCCTACCATCCGTTAATTATAGCACCACCACCACATGTCTCGCCGGAACTC
TCTTATCCGCTCTTTTTGATCGTCTTTTTTGCGCCCCATTAAAGACATCTCTTGCACAGGGATCGTTTCT
GATTGGCCATTTCACTTCCTCTTTTACATCCGAAAACCACCTGTTTGTGGGGTTGTGAAGCCACAACCGG
ACGCTCAAAAAGCCTCGCCCGACTCGCCCACGATCGGAAGGCTCATTCTCCTTTTCACTCTCACGTGCCC
AAGTCCCAACCGACTCTTTTTCGACCTTCACTCTCACCGACAACGGGCCCCCCCTCGAGGTCGACGGTAT
CGATACCATGGTGAGCAAGGGCGAGGAGACCACAATGGGCGTAATCAAGCCCGACATGAAGATCAAGCTG
AAGATGGAGGGCAACGTGAATGGCCACGCCTTCGTGATCGAGGGCGAGGGCGAGGGCAAGCCCTACGACG
GCACCAACACCATCAACCTGGAGGTGAAGGAGGGAGCCCCCCTGCCCTTCTCCTACGACATTCTGACCAC
CGCGTTCAGTTACGGCAACAGGGCCTTCACCAAGTACCCCGACGACATCCCCAACTACTTCAAGCAGTCC
TTCCCCGAGGGCTACTCTTGGGAGCGCACCATGACCTTCGAGGACAAGGGCATCGTGAAGGTGAAGTCCG
ACATCTCCATGGAGGAGTACTCCTTCATCTACGAGATACACCTCAAGGGCGAGAACTTCCCCCCCAACGG
CCCCGTGATGCAGAAGGAGACCACCGGCTGGGACGCCTCCACCGAGAGGATGTACGTGCGCGACGGCGTG
CTGAAGGGCGACGTCAAGATGAAGCTGCTGCTGGAGGGCGGCGGCCACCACCGCGTTGACTTCAAGACCA
TCTACAGGGCCAAGAAGGCGGTGAAGCTGCCCGACTATCACTTTGTGGACCACCGCATCGAGATCCTGAA
CCACGACAAGGACTACAACAAGGTGACCGTTTACGAGATCGCCGTGGCCCGCAACTCCACCGACGGCATG
GACGAGCTGTACAAGTAGGCCGAAGGTCGAGCTGTGTGCACTGAGTGCGAAGTTGCAGATTTTGTGTCTA
TGCATTTAATACAATTTCCTTTTTTCCATTTTCGTTGTTTTTTTTGTGAAAGAACGATTGTTTTCAAAAG
AAGGCCGTTTGTAGAACAATTTTTTTTTATACTAGCATTTGGTATTCGAGTGTGACGAATCGGTGATGGC
GCTTTACAAATGAAATATAACGCTGAACAAGCGCAGTGACAGCTTTATTTTATAACAGAGAATAAAGACC
AAAGTAGAGTAGACTGATGGCGGCTTGAAACAAAACTACGTGACTTCTAATGCAAAGAAAACCATACCCC
ACGCTACTTAGAATTGTTTCTCTTTGGTTGATGACCGCTATAGTCGTATGGAGTGATCCCTTTTTGTCAA
TATTTCGATTCTTGCTAAAACCGTGACTATTTTGAGGCAACTGTGTGTACTTAACATGGTAGAAATTTCT
ATGTTTAAGCCAGCTGACAATCATTCTTTATTTATCGTAAACCAACCAGGTACCGGGCCCATTATACCTC
GTATTCGATTAAATGATACAACTCATTGCCACACCGCAAGACGGCGTCACCACCATAGACAGCCTTTCAA
GCACCCCCTTGTCTATGAGCTGCCACGTCAGCTGCCGCTCCTAATATCCACCCGCGTCCCTATTCCCGTC
ATATGCCAAGCTATCAACTTTGTATAGAAAAGTTGAACGAGAAACGTAAAATGATATAAATATCAATATA
TTAAATTAGATTTTGCATAAAAAACAGACTACATAATACTGTAAAACACAACATATCCAGTCACTATGGT
CGACCTGCAGACTGGCTGTGTATAAGGGAGCCTGACATTTATATTCCCCAGAACATCAGGTTAATGGCGT
TTTTGATGTCATTTTCGCGGTGACTGAGATCAGCCACTTCTTCCCCGATAACGGAGACCGGCACACTGGC
CATATCGGTGGTCATCATGCGCCAGCTTTCATCCCCGATATGCACCACCGGGTAAAGTTCACGGGGGACT
TTATCTGACAGCAGACGTGCACTGGCCAGGGGGATCACCATCCGTCGCCCGGGCGTGTCAATAATATCAC
TCTGTACATCCACAAACAGACGATAACGGCTCTCTCTTTTATAGGTGAAAACCTTAAACTGCATTTCACC
AGCCCCTGTTCTCGTCGGCAAAAGAGCCGTTCATTTCAATAAACCGGGCGACCTCAGCCATCCCTTCTTG
ATTTTCCGCTTTCCAGCGTTCGGCACGCAGACGACGGGCTTCATTCTGCATGGTTGTGCTTACCGAACCG
GAGATACTGACATCATATATGCCTTGAGCAACTGATAGCTGTCGCTGTCAACTGTCACTGTGATACGCTG
CTTCATAGCATACCTCTTTTTGACATACTTCGGGTATACATATCAGTATATATTCTTATACCGCAAAAAT
CAGCGCGCAAATACGCATACTGTTATCTGGCTTTTAGTAAGCCGGATCCTCTAGATTACGCCCCGCCTGC
CACTCATCGCAGTACTGTTGTAATTCATTAAGCATTCTGCCGACATGGAAGCCATCACAAACGGCATGAT
GAACCTGAATCGCCAGCGGCATCAGCACCTTGTCGCCTTGCGTATAATATTTGCCCATGGTGAAAACGGG
GGCGAAGAAGTTGTCCATATTGGCCACGTTTAAATCAAAACTGGTGAAACTCACCCAGGGATTGGCTGAG
ACGAAAAACATATTCTCAATAAACCCTTTAGGGAAATAGGCCAGGTTTTCACCGTAACACGCCACATCTT
GCGAATATATGTGTAGAAACTGCCGGAAATCGTCGTGGTATTCACTCCAGAGCGATGAAAACGTTTCAGT
TTGCTCATGGAAAACGGTGTAACAAGGGTGAACACTATCCCATATCACCAGCTCACCGTCTTTCATTGCC
ATACGGAATTCCGGATGAGCATTCATCAGGCGGGCAAGAATGTGAATAAAGGCCGGATAAAACTTGTGCT
TATTTTTCTTTACGGTCTTTAAAAAGGCCGTAATATCCAGCTGAACGGTCTGGTTATAGGTACATTGAGC
AACTGACTGAAATGCCTCAAAATGTTCTTTACGATGCCATTGGGATATATCAACGGTGGTATATCCAGTG
ATTTTTTTCTCCATTTTAGCTTCCTTAGCTCCTGAAAATCTCGACGGATCCTAACTCAAAATCCACACAT
TATACGAGCCGGAAGCATAAAGTGTAAAGCCTGGGGTGCCTAATGCGGCCGCCATAGTGACTGGATATGT
TGTGTTTTACAGTATTATGTAGTCTGTTTTTTATGCAAAATCTAATTTAATATATTGATATTTATATCAT
TTTACGTTTCTCGTTCAACTTTATTATACATAGTTGATAATTCACATATGCTCAATGCAATTGACTGTGT
CCTCGATTATTTCTATTATTTAATATTATTTCCATTAAAAAAGAAATCCAGTTCGTGGCAAAATAAGACA
AAGGTTTAAATAAAAATTTATCGTTATTAAACTCGTAACTTACCTTCTTCATGGCTCAACCCAATCTGTA
TATCGACTTATTTAATTTGGTTAACAAATCGGTTTTCGTCGCAAATAGGGGATGACAACTAAAATACCAA
TTTGTGTCCTTGCGACACGTCAACAGGTGGCTGCCAATATCTCAGGTTTTGAGCACACAACGCTGTGATT
GGCTATCTGTAGATCGCTTCGAGAACTTTCGGACCGACATATCAGAACGCAGTCATGTCCAATCCAGCTA
ACGATTGGTCGAAACCGCACTTCATCGCTTCATTTCAACCAATTCCCATCTACTAAAACGAGCGTCGGAA
TAGTCTCGAACGTAACCCCACGTAGTGGGTGGCAGCGCCCCTCGTATCTTTCAATCGCCACTCGAGTCTC
AAGTTTGCTCACTTTGAAATTTTCCATCTGGACTACACATCAAATCTAACTCAACTTTTATCAATTGAAA
CACAAGGGCCCCGTTTCGCATGTTACGCAGCAGCAACGATGTTACGCAGCAGGGCAGTCGCCCTAAAACA
AAGTTAGGTGGCTCAAGTATGGGCATCATTCGCACATGTAGGCTCGGCCCTGACCAAGTCAAATCCATGC
GGGCTGCTCTTGATCTTTTCGGTCGTGAGTTCGGAGACGTAGCCACCTACTCCCAACATCAGCCGGACTC
CGATTACCTCGGGAACTTGCTCCGTAGTAAGACATTCATCGCGCTTGCTGCCTTCGACCAAGAAGCGGTT
GTTGGCGCTCTCGCGGCTTACGTTCTGCCCAAGTTTGAGCAGCCGCGTAGTGAGATCTATATCTATGATC
TCGCAGTCTCCGGCGAGCACCGGAGGCAGGGCATTGCCACCGCGCTCATCAATCTCCTCAAGCATGAGGC
CAACGCGCTTGGTGCTTATGTGATCTACGTGCAAGCAGATTACGGTGACGATCCCGCAGTGGCTCTCTAT
ACAAAGTTGGGCATACGGGAAGAAGTGATGCACTTTGATATCGACCCAAGTACCGCCACCTAAGCGGGAC
TCTGGGGTTCGAAATGACCGACCAAGCGACGCCCAACCTGCCATCACGAGATTTCGATTCCACCGCCGCC
TTCTATGAAAGGTTGGGCTTCGGAATCGTTTTCCGGGACGCCGGCTGGATGATCCTCCAGCGCGGGGATC
TCATGCTGGAGTTCTTCGCCCACCCCCCGGATCCCCGGGGTCGACTAGAATACTTAGCAATTGGTTAGTT
TGAAAATTGTCAAAGCAGAGTTTTTTCGACAATAAAATTTATTTTCTAAATATTTGATTTAGCGTTGACT
TAATTTGTTGATTCGGTTGTCATCTTTTGTGAAGATGCCCGAGAGTCTAGTAAATCTCAAGCGAAACATA
GTGAGAAGGTCACTATGGCTGGTTTGCATGAGTCTGGGCCTATTGTGCT
Features (pLannotate 1.2.2; 23 found; start..end, strand, type, name):
    323..341     -  promoter       T7 promoter: promoter for bacteriophage T7 RNA polymerase
    344..501     +  CDS            lacZα (fragment): LacZα fragment of β-galactosidase; lacZ fragment
    532..960     -  rep_origin     f1 ori (sequence partly withheld): f1 bacteriophage origin of replication; arrow indicates direction of (+) strand synthesis
    987..1091    +  promoter       AmpR promoter: bla
   1092..1952    +  CDS            AmpR: β-lactamase; bla; confers resistance to ampicillin, carbenicillin, and related antibiotics
   2123..2711    +  rep_origin     ori: high-copy-number ColE1/pMB1/pBR322/pUC origin of replication
   2894..2986    +  CDS            lacI (fragment): lac repressor; lacI; The lac repressor binds to the lac operator to inhibit transcription in E. coli. This inhibition can be relieved by adding lactose or isopropyl-β-D-thiogalactopyranoside (IPTG).
   2999..3020    +  protein_bind   CAP binding site: CAP binding activates transcription in the presence of cAMP. E. coli catabolite activator protein
   3035..3065    +  promoter       lac promoter: promoter for the E. coli lac operon
   3073..3089    +  protein_bind   lac operator: The lac repressor binds to the lac operator to inhibit transcription in E. coli. This inhibition can be relieved by adding lactose or isopropyl-β-D-thiogalactopyranoside (IPTG). lac repressor encoded by lacI
   3134..3152    +  promoter       T3 promoter: promoter for bacteriophage T3 RNA polymerase
   3734..3765    -  misc_feature   MCS (fragment): pBluescript multiple cloning site
   3768..4477    +  CDS            mWasabi (fragment): green variant of teal fluorescent protein mTFP1 (Ai et al., 2008)
   5175..5195    +  protein_bind   attB4: mutant version of attB; core recombination site for the Gateway® BP reaction BP Clonase™
   5179..5298    +  protein_bind   attR1: mutant version of attR; recombination site for the Gateway® LR reaction LR Clonase™
   5339..5644    -  CDS            ccdB: CcdB, a bacterial toxin that poisons DNA gyrase; ccdB; Plasmids containing the ccdB gene cannot be propagated in standard E. coli strains.
   5649..5807    -  CDS            ccdA (fragment): CCDA_ECO57 - Also known as H, letA. Experimental evidence at protein level: Swiss-Prot protein existence level 1. Antitoxin component of a type II toxin-antitoxin (TA) system which inhibits the post-segregational killing (PSK) of plasmid-free cells, also referred to as a plasmid addiction system. Binds to and blocks the activity of CcdB; will also remove bound CcdB protein from the CcdB-GyrA complex by forming a CcdA-CcdB complex, a process termed rejuvenation. Functions as a transcriptional corepressor for the ccdAB operon, repression also requires CcdB (By similarity). From Escherichia coli
   5964..6644    -  CDS            CmR: chloramphenicol acetyltransferase confers resistance to chloramphenicol
   6645..6674    -  promoter       cat promoter (fragment): promoter of the E. coli cat gene encoding chloramphenicol acetyltransferase
   6698..6728    -  promoter       lac UV5 promoter: E. coli lac promoter with an "up" mutation
   6753..6876    -  protein_bind   attR3: mutant version of attR; recombination site for the Gateway® LR reaction LR Clonase™
   7490..8023    +  CDS            GmR: gentamycin acetyltransferase; aacC1; confers resistance to gentamycin
   8044..8205    +  CDS            ble (fragment): BLE_KLEPN - Experimental evidence at protein level: Swiss-Prot protein existence level 1. Binding protein with a strong affinity to the bleomycin family of antibiotics. Binds to CL990; an antimitotic-antibiotic compound. From Klebsiella pneumoniae.
