[The description below was written by a language model from this plasmid's Addgene catalogue record and pLannotate feature annotations shown in this document.]
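Description:
pTORGm43GWF is an empty-backbone oomycete expression vector of about 8.4 kb, derived from pTORGm34GWF and built as a MultiSite Gateway destination plasmid. The bacterial portion looks pBluescript-like: a high-copy ColE1/pUC origin, an f1 origin, an ampicillin resistance gene with its own promoter, lac regulatory remnants with a lacZα fragment, and flanking T7 and T3 promoters. Because the Gateway cassette carries the gyrase toxin gene ccdB together with a chloramphenicol acetyltransferase gene, the unrecombined plasmid is maintained in a ccdB-tolerant E. coli strain under combined chloramphenicol and ampicillin selection.

The destination cassette is described in the catalogue entry as attR3/attR4. The automated annotation labels one boundary attR3 and calls the other attR1 with an overlapping attB4 core, which most likely reflects the attR4 site being matched imperfectly by the annotation tool. An LR reaction with compatible entry clones replaces the ccdB/CmR segment with the user's assembled elements, and loss of ccdB provides counter-selection for recombinants in standard strains.

Two additional cassettes serve the oomycete host. A gentamicin acetyltransferase gene (aacC1, AAC(3)-I) provides selection of transformants on gentamicin, a marker shown to work in Phytophthora palmivora and P. infestans. The other is a constitutively expressed green fluorescent protein, mWasabi, which allows visual identification of transformants. A short ble fragment follows the gentamicin gene, possibly a remnant of an earlier marker. The oomycete promoters and terminators driving these cassettes, and any driving the Gateway insert, are not annotated or stated in the record.
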