Addgene plasmid #112904: pTORGm43GWF
Purpose: (Empty Backbone) Multisite (attR3/attR4) Gateway vector for expression in oomycetes. Confers resistance to gentamicin. Contains additional cassette for constitutive expression of mWasabi.
Depositing lab: Sebastian Schornack. Depositing organization: University of Cambridge. Publication: N-acetyltransferase AAC(3)-I confers gentamicin resistance to Phytophthora palmivora and Phytophthora infestans. Evangelisti E, Yunusov T, Shenhav L, Schornack S. BMC Microbiol. 2019 Nov 27;19(1):265. doi: 10.1186/s12866-019-1642-0. PubMed 31775609.
Backbone
  Vector backbone: pTORGm34GWF
  Backbone manufacturer: Edouard Evangelisti, Liron Shenhav
  Backbone size (bp): 8431
  Vector type: Oomycete expression
  Selectable markers: Gentamicin
Growth in bacteria
  Bacterial resistance: Chloramphenicol and Ampicillin, 25 & 100 μg/mL
  Growth temperature: 37°C
  Growth strain: ccdB Survival
  Copy number: High Copy
Gene/Insert
  Cloning method: Gateway Cloning
Terms and licenses: Academic/Nonprofit Terms; Industry Terms: Not Available to Industry
How to cite: pTORGm43GWF was a gift from Sebastian Schornack (Addgene plasmid # 112904 ; http://n2t.net/addgene:112904 ; RRID:Addgene_112904)
